>Addgene plasmid #235366 | STK028_pSTK-0A-Pveg (BBa_K823003) | addgene full sequence | sequence record 502626 | Addgene NGS Result
GAAATTCCGGATGAGCATTCATCAGGCGGGCAAGAATGTGAATAAAGGCCGGATAAAACTTGTGCTTATT
TTTCTTTACGGTCTTTAAAAAGGCCGTAATATCCAGCTGAACGGTCTGGTTATAGGTACATTGAGCAACT
GACTGAAATGCCTCAAAATGTTCTTTACGATGCCATTGGGATATATCAACGGTGGTATATCCAGTGATTT
TTTTCTCCATTTTAGCTTCCTTAGCTCCTGAAAATCTCGATAACTCAAAAAATACGCCCGGTAGTGATCT
TATTTCATTATGGTGAAAGTTGGAACCTCTTACGTGCCCGATCAACTCGAGTGCCACCTGACGTCTAAGA
AACCATTATTATCATGACATTAACCTATAAAAATAGGCGTATCACGAGGCAGAATTTCAGATAAAAAAAA
TCCTTAGCTTTCGCTAAGGATGATTTCTGGAATTCGCGGCCGCTTCTAGACTGAGGTCTCAAGAGGCGGA
TAACAATTTCACACAGGAGGCCGATCGCGTAGAGGAGTTCTGAGAATTGGTATGCCTTATAAGTCCAATT
AACAGTTGAAAACCTGCATAGGAGAGCTATGCGGGTTTTTTATTTTACATAATGATACATAATTTACCGA
AACTTGCGGAACATAATTGAGGAATCATAGAATTTTGTCAAAATAATTTTATTGACAACGTCTTATTAAC
GTTGATATAATTTAAATTTTATTTGACAAAAATGGGCTCGTGTTGTACAATAAATGTAGTGAACATAGAG
ACCCCTCCTGCAGTCCGGCAAAAAAGGGCAAGGTGTCACCACCCTGCCCTTTTTCTTTAAAACCGAAAAG
ATTACTTCGCGTTATGCAGGCTTCCTCGCTCACTGACTCGCTGCGCTCGGTCGTTCGGCTGCGGCGAGCG
GTATCAGCTCACTCAAAGGCGGTAATACGGTTATCCACAGAATCAGGGGATAACGCAGGAAAGAACATGT
GAGCAAAAGGCCAGCAAAAGGCCAGGAACCGTAAAAAGGCCGCGTTGCTGGCGTTTTTCCACAGGCTCCG
CCCCCCTGACGAGCATCACAAAAATCGACGCTCAAGTCAGAGGTGGCGAAACCCGACAGGACTATAAAGA
TACCAGGCGTTTCCCCCTGGAAGCTCCCTCGTGCGCTCTCCTGTTCCGACCCTGCCGCTTACCGGATACC
TGTCCGCCTTTCTCCCTTCGGGAAGCGTGGCGCTTTCTCATAGCTCACGCTGTAGGTATCTCAGTTCGGT
GTAGGTCGTTCGCTCCAAGCTGGGCTGTGTGCACGAACCCCCCGTTCAGCCCGACCGCTGCGCCTTATCC
GGTAACTATCGTCTTGAGTCCAACCCGGTAAGACACGACTTATCGCCACTGGCAGCAGCCACTGGTAACA
GGATTAGCAGAGCGAGGTATGTAGGCGGTGCTACAGAGTTCTTGAAGTGGTGGCCTAACTACGGCTACAC
TAGAAGAACAGTATTTGGTATCTGCGCTCTGCTGAAGCCAGTTACCTTCGGAAAAAGAGTTGGTAGCTCT
TGATCCGGCAAACAAACCACCGCTGGTAGCGGTGGTTTTTTTGTTTGCAAGCAGCAGATTACGCGCAGAA
AAAAAGGATCTCAAGAAGATCCTTTGATCTTTTCTACGGGGTCTGACGCTCAGTGGAACGAAAACTCACG
TTAAGGGATTTTGGTCATGAGATTATCAAAAAGGATCTTCACCTAGATCCTTTTAAATTAAAAATGAAGT
TTTAAATCAATCTAAAGTATATATGAGTAAACTTGGTCTGACAGCTCGAGGCTTGGATTCTCACCAATAA
AAAACGCCCGGCGGCAACCGAGCGTTCTGAACAAATCCAGATGGAGTTCTGAGGTCATTACTGGATCTAT
CAACAGGAGTCCAAGCGAGCTCGATATCAAATTACGCCCCGCCCTGCCACTCATCGCAGTACTGTTGTAA
TTCATTAAGCATTCTGCCGACATGGAAGCCATCACAAACGGCATGATGAACCTGAATCGCCAGCGGCATC
AGCACCTTGTCGCCTTGCGTATAATATTTGCCCATGGTGAAAACGGGGGCGAAGAAGTTGTCCATATTGG
CCACGTTTAAATCAAAACTGGTGAAACTCACCCAGGGATTGGCTGACACGAAAAACATATTCTCAATAAA
CCCTTTAGGGAAATAGGCCAGGTTTTCACCGTAACACGCCACATCTTGCGAATATATGTGTAGAAACTGC
CGGAAATCGTCGTGGTATTCACTCCAGAGCGATGAAAACGTTTCAGTTTGCTCATGGAAAACGGTGTAAC
AAGGGTGAACACTATCCCATATCACCAGCTCACCGTCTTTCATTGCCATAC
Features (pLannotate 1.2.2; 7 found; start..end, strand, type, name):
    221..318     -  promoter       cat promoter: promoter of the E. coli cat gene encoding chloramphenicol acetyltransferase
    404..447     -  terminator     bacterial terminator: putative bacterial transcription terminator
    450..469     +  misc_feature   BioBrick prefix: BioBrick prefix for parts that start with "ATG"
    784..841     +  terminator     his operon terminator: This putative transcriptin terminator from the E. coli his operon has a 2-bp deletion introduced during synthesis. Its efficiency has not been determined.
   1036..1624    -  rep_origin     ori: high-copy-number ColE1/pMB1/pBR322/pUC origin of replication
   1807..1901    -  terminator     lambda t0 terminator: transcription terminator from phage lambda
   1925..220     -  CDS            cat (across the origin): CAT_ECOLX - Experimental evidence at protein level: Swiss-Prot protein existence level 1. This enzyme is an effector of chloramphenicol resistance in bacteria. From Escherichia coli. This protein is used as a marker in many commonly used cloning vectors, such as pACYC184.
