[The description below was written by a language model from this plasmid's Addgene catalogue record and pLannotate feature annotations shown in this document.]
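Description:
STK028_pSTK-0A-Pveg (BBa_K823003) is a small (about 2.4 kb) high-copy bacterial part plasmid that stores the Pveg promoter, described in the record as a medium-strong constitutive promoter. The catalogue lists the backbone as the iGEM vector pSB1A2 and the vector type as bacterial expression. The source species of the insert is given only as "Other". The plasmid is maintained in E. coli through a ColE1/pMB1/pUC-type origin of replication. Selection is by chloramphenicol: the feature table shows a cat (chloramphenicol acetyltransferase) coding sequence driven by its own cat promoter and followed by a lambda t0 terminator. pSB1A2 is conventionally an ampicillin-resistance BioBrick backbone, but no ampicillin marker is annotated here, so the sequenced plasmid appears to differ from the named backbone in its selection cassette.

The Pveg promoter itself was not picked up by the automated annotation. It presumably lies in the unannotated stretch of roughly 300 bp between the BioBrick prefix and the his operon terminator, which is where a part would sit in this layout. A putative bacterial terminator lies just upstream of the prefix, so the part region is flanked by terminators that insulate it from read-through transcription from the rest of the plasmid. No coding sequence, reporter or tag is annotated downstream of the promoter, which fits a storage vector for a regulatory part rather than a finished expression construct.

The name suggests that it belongs to a numbered toolkit of standardised parts, though the record does not describe the toolkit, its assembly scheme or the intended final host. The cloning method is listed as restriction enzyme-based, with the cloning sites unknown. The likely use is as a source of a constitutive promoter for assembly upstream of genes of interest.
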