Addgene plasmid #235366: STK028_pSTK-0A-Pveg (BBa_K823003)
Purpose: Med-strong constitutive promoter
Depositing lab: Tom Ellis. Depositing organization: Imperial College London.
Backbone
  Vector backbone: pSB1A2
  Backbone manufacturer: iGEM
  Vector type: Bacterial Expression
Growth in bacteria
  Bacterial resistance: Chloramphenicol, 25 μg/mL
  Growth temperature: 37°C
  Growth strain: DH5alpha
  Copy number: High Copy
Gene/Insert
  Gene/Insert name: Pveg
  Species: Other
  Mutation: No
  Cloning method: Restriction Enzyme; 5′ cloning site Unknown (unknown if destroyed)
Terms and licenses: Academic/Nonprofit Terms; Industry Terms: Not Available to Industry
How to cite: STK028_pSTK-0A-Pveg (BBa_K823003) was a gift from Tom Ellis (Addgene plasmid # 235366 ; http://n2t.net/addgene:235366 ; RRID:Addgene_235366)
